>Addgene plasmid #119302 | nLuc_AP10_PPVs_P9mS | addgene full sequence | sequence record 232037 | Addgene NGS Result
GACGGATCGGGAGATCTCCCGATCCCCTATGGTGCACTCTCAGTACAATCTGCTCTGATGCCGCATAGTT
AAGCCAGTATCTGCTCCCTGCTTGTGTGTTGGAGGTCGCTGAGTAGTGCGCGAGCAAAATTTAAGCTACA
ACAAGGCAAGGCTTGACCGACAATTGCATGAAGAATCTGCTTAGGGTTAGGCGTTTTGCGCTGCTTCGCG
ATGTACGGGCCAGATATACGCGTTGACATTGATTATTGACTAGTTATTAATAGTAATCAATTACGGGGTC
ATTAGTTCATAGCCCATATATGGAGTTCCGCGTTACATAACTTACGGTAAATGGCCCGCCTGGCTGACCG
CCCAACGACCCCCGCCCATTGACGTCAATAATGACGTATGTTCCCATAGTAACGCCAATAGGGACTTTCC
ATTGACGTCAATGGGTGGAGTATTTACGGTAAACTGCCCACTTGGCAGTACATCAAGTGTATCATATGCC
AAGTACGCCCCCTATTGACGTCAATGACGGTAAATGGCCCGCCTGGCATTATGCCCAGTACATGACCTTA
TGGGACTTTCCTACTTGGCAGTACATCTACGTATTAGTCATCGCTATTACCATGGTGATGCGGTTTTGGC
AGTACATCAATGGGCGTGGATAGCGGTTTGACTCACGGGGATTTCCAAGTCTCCACCCCATTGACGTCAA
TGGGAGTTTGTTTTGGCACCAAAATCAACGGGACTTTCCAAAATGTCGTAACAACTCCGCCCCATTGACG
CAAATGGGCGGTAGGCGTGTACGGTGGGAGGTCTATATAAGCAGAGCTCTCTGGCTAACTAGAGAACCCA
CTGCTTACTGGCTTATCGAAATTAATACGACTCACTATAGGGAGACCCAAGCTTGGTACCGAGCTCGGAT
CCACTAGTAACGGCCGCCAGTGTGCTGGAATTCGCCACCATGGAGCAGAAGCTGATCAGCGAGGAGGACC
TGGGTTCTGGAGAAGATGCCAAAAACATTAAGAAGGGCCCAGCGCCATTCTACCCACTCGAAGACGGGAC
CGCCGGCGAGCAGCTGCACAAAGCCATGAAGCGCTACGCCCTGGTGCCCGGCACCATCGCCTTTACCGAC
GCACATATCGAGGTGGACATTACCTACGCCGAGTACTTCGAGATGAGCGTTCGGCTGGCAGAAGCTATGA
AGCGCTATGGGCTGAATACAAACCATCGGATCGTGGTGTGCAGCGAGAATAGCTTGCAGTTCTTCATGCC
CGTGTTGGGTGCCCTGTTCATCGGTGTGGCTGTGGCCCCAGCTAACGACATCTACAACGAGCGCGAGCTG
CTGAACAGCATGGGCATCAGCCAGCCCACCGTCGTATTCGTGAGCAAGAAAGGGCTGCAAAAGATCCTCA
ACGTGCAAAAGAAGCTACCGATCATACAAAAGATCATCATCATGGATAGCAAGACCGACTACCAGGGCTT
CCAAAGCATGTACACCTTCGTGACTTCCCATTTGCCACCCGGCTTCAACGAGTACGACTTCGTGCCCGAG
AGCTTCGACCGGGACAAAACCATCGCCCTGATCATGAACAGTAGTGGCAGTACCGGATTGCCCAAGGGCG
TAGCCCTACCGCACCGCACCGCTTGTGTCCGATTCAGTCATGCCCGCGACCCCATCTTCGGCAACCAGAT
CATCCCCGACACCGCTATCCTCAGCGTGGTGCCATTTCACCACGGCTTCGGCATGTTCACCACGCTGGGC
TACTTGATCTGCGGCTTTCGGGTCGTGCTCATGTACCGCTTCGAGGAGGAGCTATTCTTGCGCAGCTTGC
AAGACTATAAGATTCAATCTGCCCTGCTGGTGCCCACACTATTTAGCTTCTTCGCTAAGAGCACTCTCAT
CGACAAGTACGACCTAAGCAACTTGCACGAGATCGCCAGCGGCGGGGCGCCGCTCAGCAAGGAGGTAGGT
GAGGCCGTGGCCAAACGCTTCCACCTACCAGGCATCCGCCAGGGCTACGGCCTGACAGAAACAACCAGCG
CCATTCTGATCACCCCCGAAGGGGACGACAAGCCTGGCGCAGTAGGCAAGGTGGTGCCCTTCTTCGAGGC
TAAGGTGGTGGACTTGGACACCGGTAAGACACTGGGTGTGAACCAGCGCGGCGAGCTGTGCGTCCGTGGC
CCCATGATCATGAGCGGCTACGTTAACAACCCCGAGGCTACAAACGCTCTCATCGACAAGGACGGCTGGC
TGCACAGCGGCGACATCGCCTACTGGGACGAGGACGAGCACTTCTTCATCGTGGACCGGCTGAAGAGCCT
GATCAAATACAAGGGCTACCAGGTAGCCCCAGCCGAACTGGAGAGCATCCTGCTGCAACACCCCAACATC
TTCGACGCCGGGGTCGCCGGCCTGCCCGACGACGATGCCGGCGAGCTGCCCGCCGCAGTCGTCGTGCTGG
AACACGGTAAAGGCGGCTCTGGCGGCGGCTCCGGAGGCTCTAGCCCCGAGGACAAGCTGGCCCAGATCAA
GGAGAAGCTCCAGCAGATCAAGGAGGAGCTGGCCGCCAACGAGGAGAAGCTCCAGGCCAACAAGTACGGC
GGCGGCTCCGGAGGCTCTAACGTGGTGGTGCACCAGGCCGGCTCCGGTGGAGGATCTTCACCAGAAGATG
AGAACGCCCAACTTGAGCAGAAGAACGCTCAATTGAAGCAGGAAATCTCACAGTTGGAGCAGGAGATAAG
CCAACTGGAGTGGTAATCTAGAGGGCCCTATTCTATAGTGTCACCTAAATGCTAGAGCTCGCTGATCAGC
CTCGACTGTGCCTTCTAGTTGCCAGCCATCTGTTGTTTGCCCCTCCCCCGTGCCTTCCTTGACCCTGGAA
GGTGCCACTCCCACTGTCCTTTCCTAATAAAATGAGGAAATTGCATCGCATTGTCTGAGTAGGTGTCATT
CTATTCTGGGGGGTGGGGTGGGGCAGGACAGCAAGGGGGAGGATTGGGAAGACAATAGCAGGCATGCTGG
GGATGCGGTGGGCTCTATGGCTTCTGAGGCGGAAAGAACCAGCTGGGGCTCTAGGGGGTATCCCC
[124 nt withheld, positions 3076-3199]
C
[91 nt withheld, positions 3201-3291]
A
[49 nt withheld, positions 3293-3341]
CCTTTGACGTTGGAGTCCACGTTCTTT
[37 nt withheld, positions 3369-3405]
ACCCTATCTCGGTCTATTCTTTTGATTTATAAGGGATTTTGCCGATTTCGGCCTATTGGTTAAAAAATGA
GCTGATTTAACAAAAATTTAACGCGAATTAATTCTGTGGAATGTGTGTCAGTTAGGGTGTGGAAAGTCCC
CAGGCTCCCCAGCAGGCAGAAGTATGCAAAGCATGCATCTCAATTAGTCAGCAACCAGGTGTGGAAAGTC
CCCAGGCTCCCCAGCAGGCAGAAGTATGCAAAGCATGCATCTCAATTAGTCAGCAACCATAGTCCCGCCC
CTAACTCCGCCCATCCCGCCCCTAACTCCGCCCAGTTCCGCCCATTCTCCGCCCCATGGCTGACTAATTT
TTTTTATTTATGCAGAGGCCGAGGCCGCCTCTGCCTCTGAGCTATTCCAGAAGTAGTGAGGAGGCTTTTT
TGGAGGCCTAGGCTTTTGCAAAAAGCTCCCGGGAGCTTGTATATCCATTTTCGGATCTGATCAAGAGACA
GGATGAGGATCGTTTCGCATGATTGAACAAGATGGATTGCACGCAGGTTCTCCGGCCGCTTGGGTGGAGA
GGCTATTCGGCTATGACTGGGCACAACAGACAATCGGCTGCTCTGATGCCGCCGTGTTCCGGCTGTCAGC
GCAGGGGCGCCCGGTTCTTTTTGTCAAGACCGACCTGTCCGGTGCCCTGAATGAACTGCAGGACGAGGCA
GCGCGGCTATCGTGGCTGGCCACGACGGGCGTTCCTTGCGCAGCTGTGCTCGACGTTGTCACTGAAGCGG
GAAGGGACTGGCTGCTATTGGGCGAAGTGCCGGGGCAGGATCTCCTGTCATCTCACCTTGCTCCTGCCGA
GAAAGTATCCATCATGGCTGATGCAATGCGGCGGCTGCATACGCTTGATCCGGCTACCTGCCCATTCGAC
CACCAAGCGAAACATCGCATCGAGCGAGCACGTACTCGGATGGAAGCCGGTCTTGTCGATCAGGATGATC
TGGACGAAGAGCATCAGGGGCTCGCGCCAGCCGAACTGTTCGCCAGGCTCAAGGCGCGCATGCCCGACGG
CGAGGATCTCGTCGTGACCCATGGCGATGCCTGCTTGCCGAATATCATGGTGGAAAATGGCCGCTTTTCT
GGATTCATCGACTGTGGCCGGCTGGGTGTGGCGGACCGCTATCAGGACATAGCGTTGGCTACCCGTGATA
TTGCTGAAGAGCTTGGCGGCGAATGGGCTGACCGCTTCCTCGTGCTTTACGGTATCGCCGCTCCCGATTC
GCAGCGCATCGCCTTCTATCGCCTTCTTGACGAGTTCTTCTGAGCGGGACTCTGGGGTTCGAAATGACCG
ACCAAGCGACGCCCAACCTGCCATCACGAGATTTCGATTCCACCGCCGCCTTCTATGAAAGGTTGGGCTT
CGGAATCGTTTTCCGGGACGCCGGCTGGATGATCCTCCAGCGCGGGGATCTCATGCTGGAGTTCTTCGCC
CACCCCAACTTGTTTATTGCAGCTTATAATGGTTACAAATAAAGCAATAGCATCACAAATTTCACAAATA
AAGCATTTTTTTCACTGCATTCTAGTTGTGGTTTGTCCAAACTCATCAATGTATCTTATCATGTCTGTAT
ACCGTCGACCTCTAGCTAGAGCTTGGCGTAATCATGGTCATAGCTGTTTCCTGTGTGAAATTGTTATCCG
CTCACAATTCCACACAACATACGAGCCGGAAGCATAAAGTGTAAAGCCTGGGGTGCCTAATGAGTGAGCT
AACTCACATTAATTGCGTTGCGCTCACTGCCCGCTTTCCAGTCGGGAAACCTGTCGTGCCAGCTGCATTA
ATGAATCGGCCAACGCGCGGGGAGAGGCGGTTTGCGTATTGGGCGCTCTTCCGCTTCCTCGCTCACTGAC
TCGCTGCGCTCGGTCGTTCGGCTGCGGCGAGCGGTATCAGCTCACTCAAAGGCGGTAATACGGTTATCCA
CAGAATCAGGGGATAACGCAGGAAAGAACATGTGAGCAAAAGGCCAGCAAAAGGCCAGGAACCGTAAAAA
GGCCGCGTTGCTGGCGTTTTTCCATAGGCTCCGCCCCCCTGACGAGCATCACAAAAATCGACGCTCAAGT
CAGAGGTGGCGAAACCCGACAGGACTATAAAGATACCAGGCGTTTCCCCCTGGAAGCTCCCTCGTGCGCT
CTCCTGTTCCGACCCTGCCGCTTACCGGATACCTGTCCGCCTTTCTCCCTTCGGGAAGCGTGGCGCTTTC
TCATAGCTCACGCTGTAGGTATCTCAGTTCGGTGTAGGTCGTTCGCTCCAAGCTGGGCTGTGTGCACGAA
CCCCCCGTTCAGCCCGACCGCTGCGCCTTATCCGGTAACTATCGTCTTGAGTCCAACCCGGTAAGACACG
ACTTATCGCCACTGGCAGCAGCCACTGGTAACAGGATTAGCAGAGCGAGGTATGTAGGCGGTGCTACAGA
GTTCTTGAAGTGGTGGCCTAACTACGGCTACACTAGAAGAACAGTATTTGGTATCTGCGCTCTGCTGAAG
CCAGTTACCTTCGGAAAAAGAGTTGGTAGCTCTTGATCCGGCAAACAAACCACCGCTGGTAGCGGTGGTT
TTTTTGTTTGCAAGCAGCAGATTACGCGCAGAAAAAAAGGATCTCAAGAAGATCCTTTGATCTTTTCTAC
GGGGTCTGACGCTCAGTGGAACGAAAACTCACGTTAAGGGATTTTGGTCATGAGATTATCAAAAAGGATC
TTCACCTAGATCCTTTTAAATTAAAAATGAAGTTTTAAATCAATCTAAAGTATATATGAGTAAACTTGGT
CTGACAGTTACCAATGCTTAATCAGTGAGGCACCTATCTCAGCGATCTGTCTATTTCGTTCATCCATAGT
TGCCTGACTCCCCGTCGTGTAGATAACTACGATACGGGAGGGCTTACCATCTGGCCCCAGTGCTGCAATG
ATACCGCGAGACCCACGCTCACCGGCTCCAGATTTATCAGCAATAAACCAGCCAGCCGGAAGGGCCGAGC
GCAGAAGTGGTCCTGCAACTTTATCCGCCTCCATCCAGTCTATTAATTGTTGCCGGGAAGCTAGAGTAAG
TAGTTCGCCAGTTAATAGTTTGCGCAACGTTGTTGCCATTGCTACAGGCATCGTGGTGTCACGCTCGTCG
TTTGGTATGGCTTCATTCAGCTCCGGTTCCCAACGATCAAGGCGAGTTACATGATCCCCCATGTTGTGCA
AAAAAGCGGTTAGCTCCTTCGGTCCTCCGATCGTTGTCAGAAGTAAGTTGGCCGCAGTGTTATCACTCAT
GGTTATGGCAGCACTGCATAATTCTCTTACTGTCATGCCATCCGTAAGATGCTTTTCTGTGACTGGTGAG
TACTCAACCAAGTCATTCTGAGAATAGTGTATGCGGCGACCGAGTTGCTCTTGCCCGGCGTCAATACGGG
ATAATACCGCGCCACATAGCAGAACTTTAAAAGTGCTCATCATTGGAAAACGTTCTTCGGGGCGAAAACT
CTCAAGGATCTTACCGCTGTTGAGATCCAGTTCGATGTAACCCACTCGTGCACCCAACTGATCTTCAGCA
TCTTTTACTTTCACCAGCGTTTCTGGGTGAGCAAAAACAGGAAGGCAAAATGCCGCAAAAAAGGGAATAA
GGGCGACACGGAAATGTTGAATACTCATACTCTTCCTTTTTCAATATTATTGAAGCATTTATCAGGGTTA
TTGTCTCATGAGCGGATACATATTTGAATGTATTTAGAAAAATAAACAAATAGGGGTTCCGCGCACATTT
CCCCGAAAAGTGCCACCTGACGTC
Features (pLannotate 1.2.2; 21 found; start..end, strand, type, name):
     28..80      -  misc_feature   bom (fragment): basis of mobility region from pBR322
    235..614     +  enhancer       CMV enhancer: human cytomegalovirus immediate early enhancer
    615..818     +  promoter       CMV promoter: human cytomegalovirus (CMV) immediate early promoter
    814..847     +  LTR            5' LTR (truncated) (fragment): truncated 5' long terminal repeat (LTR) from HIV-1
    863..881     +  promoter       T7 promoter: promoter for bacteriophage T7 RNA polymerase
    992..2461    +  CDS            luciferase (fragment): firefly luciferase synthetic luc2 version of the luciferase gene
   2762..2780    -  promoter       SP6 promoter: promoter for bacteriophage SP6 RNA polymerase
   2806..3030    +  polyA_signal   bGH poly(A) signal: bovine growth hormone polyadenylation signal
   3034..3055    +  promoter       SV40 promoter (fragment): SV40 enhancer and early promoter
   3076..3504    +  rep_origin     f1 ori (sequence partly withheld): f1 bacteriophage origin of replication; arrow indicates direction of (+) strand synthesis
   3518..3847    +  promoter       SV40 promoter: SV40 enhancer and early promoter
   3914..4705    +  CDS            neo: KKA2_KLEPN - Also known as kan, nptII. Experimental evidence at protein level: Swiss-Prot protein existence level 1. Resistance to kanamycin, neomycin, paromomycin, ribostamycin, butirosin and gentamicin B. From Klebsiella pneumoniae.
   4729..4887    +  CDS            ble (fragment): BLE_KLEPN - Experimental evidence at protein level: Swiss-Prot protein existence level 1. Binding protein with a strong affinity to the bleomycin family of antibiotics. Binds to CL990; an antimitotic-antibiotic compound. From Klebsiella pneumoniae.
   4882..5003    +  polyA_signal   SV40 poly(A) signal: SV40 polyadenylation signal
   5076..5092    -  protein_bind   lac operator: The lac repressor binds to the lac operator to inhibit transcription in E. coli. This inhibition can be relieved by adding lactose or isopropyl-β-D-thiogalactopyranoside (IPTG). lac repressor encoded by lacI
   5100..5130    -  promoter       lac promoter: promoter for the E. coli lac operon
   5145..5166    -  protein_bind   CAP binding site: CAP binding activates transcription in the presence of cAMP. E. coli catabolite activator protein
   5179..5271    -  CDS            lacI (fragment): lac repressor; lacI; The lac repressor binds to the lac operator to inhibit transcription in E. coli. This inhibition can be relieved by adding lactose or isopropyl-β-D-thiogalactopyranoside (IPTG).
   5454..6042    -  rep_origin     ori: high-copy-number ColE1/pMB1/pBR322/pUC origin of replication
   6213..7073    -  CDS            AmpR: β-lactamase; bla; confers resistance to ampicillin, carbenicillin, and related antibiotics
   7074..7178    -  promoter       AmpR promoter: bla
