[The description below was written by a language model from this plasmid's Addgene catalogue record and pLannotate feature annotations shown in this document.]
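Description:
nLuc_AP10_PPVs_P9mS is a pcDNA3-based mammalian expression plasmid that encodes one half of a protease-responsive split-luciferase reporter for SPOC (split-protease-cleavable orthogonal coiled-coil) logic circuits. It is propagated in E. coli at high copy from a ColE1/pUC-type origin under ampicillin selection (AmpR with its own bla promoter). The backbone also carries an f1 origin and an SV40 promoter–driven neomycin phosphotransferase cassette with an SV40 polyadenylation signal, which would allow G418 selection in mammalian cells. The catalogue lists a total size of 7,249 bp, while the annotated sequencing record is 7,209 nt, a small discrepancy the record does not explain.

The roughly 1.8 kb insert sits downstream of the CMV enhancer/promoter (with a T7 promoter just upstream of the coding region) and is terminated by the bGH polyadenylation signal. The feature table identifies a large fragment of firefly luciferase (luc2 version), which corresponds to the N-terminal split-luciferase portion. The sequence between this fragment and the terminator is not annotated but, according to the catalogue description, encodes the antiparallel coiled-coil peptide AP10 joined to the autoinhibitory coil P9mS through a hairpin linker containing a PPV protease cleavage site.

In this design the intramolecular P9mS coil is expected to occupy AP10 and keep it from pairing with a partner coil. Cleavage of the linker by PPV protease would release the autoinhibitory coil, freeing AP10 to bind a complementary coil carried on the other luciferase half and restore luminescence. The construct therefore serves as an output or logic-gate component for fast proteolysis-based signalling circuits in transfected mammalian cells.
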