Addgene plasmid #119302: nLuc_AP10_PPVs_P9mS
Purpose: Expresses N-terminus of split luciferase fused to antiparallel coiled-coil AP10 connected with autoinhibitory coil P9mS and PPVs cleavage site in antiparallel harpin linker/for SPOC logic
Depositing lab: Roman Jerala. Depositing organization: National Institute of Chemistry. Publication: Design of fast proteolysis-based signaling and logic circuits in mammalian cells. Fink T, Lonzaric J, Praznik A, Plaper T, Merljak E, Leben K, Jerala N, Lebar T, Strmsek Z, Lapenta F, Bencina M, Jerala R. Nat Chem Biol. 2019 Feb;15(2):115-122. doi: 10.1038/s41589-018-0181-6. Epub 2018 Dec 10. PubMed 30531965.
Backbone
  Vector backbone: pcDNA3
  Backbone size w/o insert (bp): 5443
  Total vector size (bp): 7249
  Vector type: Mammalian Expression, Luciferase
Growth in bacteria
  Bacterial resistance: Ampicillin, 100 μg/mL
  Growth temperature: 37°C
  Growth strain: DH5alpha
  Copy number: High Copy
Gene/Insert
  Gene/Insert name: split nLuc fused to antiparallel Coiled-coil AP10 connected with P9mS via PPV cleavable linker (alt name: nLuc_AP10_PPVs_P9mS)
  Insert size (bp): 1806
  Promoter: CMV
  Cloning method: Gibson Cloning
  Sequencing primers: 5′ CGCAAATGGGCGGTAGGCGTG; 3′ TAGAAGGCACAGTCGAGG
Terms and licenses: Academic/Nonprofit Terms; Industry Terms: Not Available to Industry
How to cite: nLuc_AP10_PPVs_P9mS was a gift from Roman Jerala (Addgene plasmid # 119302 ; http://n2t.net/addgene:119302 ; RRID:Addgene_119302)
