>Addgene plasmid #119302 | nLuc_AP10_PPVs_P9mS | depositor partial sequence | sequence record 225616 | nLuc_AP10_PPVs_P9mS sequence 1806 bps
ATGGAGCAGAAGCTGATCAGCGAGGAGGACCTGGGTTCTGGAGAAGATGCCAAAAACATTAAGAAGGGCC
CAGCGCCATTCTACCCACTCGAAGACGGGACCGCCGGCGAGCAGCTGCACAAAGCCATGAAGCGCTACGC
CCTGGTGCCCGGCACCATCGCCTTTACCGACGCACATATCGAGGTGGACATTACCTACGCCGAGTACTTC
GAGATGAGCGTTCGGCTGGCAGAAGCTATGAAGCGCTATGGGCTGAATACAAACCATCGGATCGTGGTGT
GCAGCGAGAATAGCTTGCAGTTCTTCATGCCCGTGTTGGGTGCCCTGTTCATCGGTGTGGCTGTGGCCCC
AGCTAACGACATCTACAACGAGCGCGAGCTGCTGAACAGCATGGGCATCAGCCAGCCCACCGTCGTATTC
GTGAGCAAGAAAGGGCTGCAAAAGATCCTCAACGTGCAAAAGAAGCTACCGATCATACAAAAGATCATCA
TCATGGATAGCAAGACCGACTACCAGGGCTTCCAAAGCATGTACACCTTCGTGACTTCCCATTTGCCACC
CGGCTTCAACGAGTACGACTTCGTGCCCGAGAGCTTCGACCGGGACAAAACCATCGCCCTGATCATGAAC
AGTAGTGGCAGTACCGGATTGCCCAAGGGCGTAGCCCTACCGCACCGCACCGCTTGTGTCCGATTCAGTC
ATGCCCGCGACCCCATCTTCGGCAACCAGATCATCCCCGACACCGCTATCCTCAGCGTGGTGCCATTTCA
CCACGGCTTCGGCATGTTCACCACGCTGGGCTACTTGATCTGCGGCTTTCGGGTCGTGCTCATGTACCGC
TTCGAGGAGGAGCTATTCTTGCGCAGCTTGCAAGACTATAAGATTCAATCTGCCCTGCTGGTGCCCACAC
TATTTAGCTTCTTCGCTAAGAGCACTCTCATCGACAAGTACGACCTAAGCAACTTGCACGAGATCGCCAG
CGGCGGGGCGCCGCTCAGCAAGGAGGTAGGTGAGGCCGTGGCCAAACGCTTCCACCTACCAGGCATCCGC
CAGGGCTACGGCCTGACAGAAACAACCAGCGCCATTCTGATCACCCCCGAAGGGGACGACAAGCCTGGCG
CAGTAGGCAAGGTGGTGCCCTTCTTCGAGGCTAAGGTGGTGGACTTGGACACCGGTAAGACACTGGGTGT
GAACCAGCGCGGCGAGCTGTGCGTCCGTGGCCCCATGATCATGAGCGGCTACGTTAACAACCCCGAGGCT
ACAAACGCTCTCATCGACAAGGACGGCTGGCTGCACAGCGGCGACATCGCCTACTGGGACGAGGACGAGC
ACTTCTTCATCGTGGACCGGCTGAAGAGCCTGATCAAATACAAGGGCTACCAGGTAGCCCCAGCCGAACT
GGAGAGCATCCTGCTGCAACACCCCAACATCTTCGACGCCGGGGTCGCCGGCCTGCCCGACGACGATGCC
GGCGAGCTGCCCGCCGCAGTCGTCGTGCTGGAACACGGTAAAGGCGGCTCTGGCGGCGGCTCCGGAGGCT
CTAGCCCCGAGGACAAGCTGGCCCAGATCAAGGAGAAGCTCCAGCAGATCAAGGAGGAGCTGGCCGCCAA
CGAGGAGAAGCTCCAGGCCAACAAGTACGGCGGCGGCTCCGGAGGCTCTAACGTGGTGGTGCACCAGGCC
GGCTCCGGTGGAGGATCTTCACCAGAAGATGAGAACGCCCAACTTGAGCAGAAGAACGCTCAATTGAAGC
AGGAAATCTCACAGTTGGAGCAGGAGATAAGCCAACTGGAGTGGTAATCTAGAGCG
